Addgene plasmid #194032: RcSxph F784L
Purpose: Protein expression and characterization
Depositing lab: Dan Minor. Depositing organization: University of California, San Francisco (UCSF). Publication: Definition of a saxitoxin (STX) binding code enables discovery and characterization of the anuran saxiphilin family. Chen Z, Zakrzewska S, Hajare HS, Alvarez-Buylla A, Abderemane-Ali F, Bogan M, Ramirez D, O'Connell LA, Du Bois J, Minor DL Jr. Proc Natl Acad Sci U S A. 2022 Nov;119(44):e2210114119. doi: 10.1073/pnas.2210114119. Epub 2022 Oct 24. PubMed 36279441.
Backbone
  Vector backbone: pFastBac1
  Backbone manufacturer: Invitrogen
  Vector type: Insect Expression
Growth in bacteria
  Bacterial resistance: Ampicillin, 100 μg/mL
  Growth temperature: 37°C
  Growth strain: DH5alpha
  Copy number: High Copy
Gene/Insert
  Gene/Insert name: Rana catesbeiana Saxiphilin
  Species: Rana catesbeiana
  Mutation: F784L
  GenBank ID: U05246.1
  Promoter: Polyhedrin
  Tag / fusion protein: mEGFP, (C terminal on insert); His10 (C terminal on insert)
  Cloning method: Gibson Cloning
  Sequencing primers: 5′ Polyhedrin forward; 3′ GFP reverse
Terms and licenses: Academic/Nonprofit Terms; Industry Terms: Not Available to Industry
Depositor comments: Mutation numbering scheme is based on the predicted signal peptide (SP) cleavage site and does not include SP. Relative to U05246.1, RcSxph contains an additional M following signal peptide.
How to cite: RcSxph F784L was a gift from Dan Minor (Addgene plasmid # 194032 ; http://n2t.net/addgene:194032 ; RRID:Addgene_194032)
