[The description below was written by a language model from this plasmid's Addgene catalogue record and pLannotate feature annotations shown in this document.]
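Description:
RcSxph F784L is a baculovirus donor plasmid built on the pFastBac1 backbone for expressing a point mutant of American bullfrog (Rana catesbeiana) saxiphilin in insect cells. It is propagated in E. coli as a high-copy plasmid through a ColE1/pUC-type origin and selected with ampicillin via the β-lactamase gene; an f1 origin is also present. The expression cassette, together with a gentamicin resistance gene driven by the Pc integron promoter, lies between the Tn7L and Tn7R mini-transposon ends. In the standard pFastBac arrangement, these ends allow site-specific transposition of the cassette into a baculovirus shuttle genome (bacmid) held in E. coli, with gentamicin marking the transposed segment. The resulting recombinant bacmid is then used to generate virus for infecting insect cells.

The payload is driven by the strong, very late polyhedrin promoter from Autographa californica nucleopolyhedrovirus and terminated by the SV40 polyadenylation signal. The open reading frame encodes saxiphilin, a soluble protein that binds the neurotoxin saxitoxin, carrying the substitution F784L. According to the depositor, residue numbering starts after the predicted signal peptide cleavage site, and the construct has one extra methionine following the signal peptide relative to the reference GenBank entry. The C terminus is fused to monomeric EGFP followed by a His10 tag; the automated annotation registers only a 6xHis fragment there. The fluorescent tag can report on expression, and the histidine tag allows metal-affinity purification. The stated purpose is protein expression and characterization, and the associated study defined the residues governing saxitoxin recognition in anuran saxiphilins.
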