Features (pLannotate 1.2.2; 17 found; start..end, strand, type, name):
    156..247     +  promoter       polyhedrin promoter: polh from Autographa californica; promoter for the baculovirus polyhedrin gene
    290..2824    +  CDS            SAX_LITCT: Experimental evidence at protein level: Swiss-Prot protein existence level 1. Binds specifically to the neurotoxin saxitoxin. Its physiological role may be to transport or sequester an endogenous organic molecule other than Fe(3+). It may participate in a detoxification mechanism for neutralizing a microbial toxin. From Lithobates catesbeianus (American bullfrog) (Rana catesbeiana).
   2873..3586    +  CDS            mEGFP: mEGFP is a basic (constitutively fluorescent) green fluorescent protein published in 2002, derived from Aequorea victoria. It has moderate acid sensitivity.
   3599..3615    +  CDS            6xHis (fragment): 6xHis affinity tag
   3658..3741    +  CDS            large T antigen (fragment): large T antigen from SV40 (simian virus 40)
   3764..3898    +  polyA_signal   SV40 poly(A) signal: SV40 polyadenylation signal
   3927..4092    -  mobile_element Tn7L: mini-Tn7 element (left end of the Tn7 transposon) Tn7
   4255..4271    +  CDS            lacZα (fragment): LacZα fragment of β-galactosidase; lacZ fragment
   4276..4730    +  rep_origin     f1 ori (sequence partly withheld): f1 bacteriophage origin of replication; arrow indicates direction of (+) strand synthesis
   4756..4860    +  promoter       AmpR promoter: bla
   4861..5721    +  CDS            AmpR: β-lactamase; bla; confers resistance to ampicillin, carbenicillin, and related antibiotics
   5892..6480    +  rep_origin     ori: high-copy-number ColE1/pMB1/pBR322/pUC origin of replication
   6666..6717    -  misc_feature   bom (fragment): basis of mobility region from pBR322
   6785..7009    -  mobile_element Tn7R: mini-Tn7 element (right end of the Tn7 transposon) Tn7
   7076..7609    -  CDS            GmR: gentamycin acetyltransferase; aacC1; confers resistance to gentamycin
   7779..7807    -  promoter       Pc promoter: intI1 (promoter lies within the coding sequence); class 1 integron promoter
   7785..129     -  CDS            YPR2_ECOLX (fragment) (across the origin): Protein predicted: Swiss-Prot protein existence level 4. From Escherichia coli.
>Addgene plasmid #194032 | RcSxph F784L | addgene full sequence | sequence record 390739 | Addgene NGS Result
GGAAGACCTCGGCCGTCGCGGCGCTTGCCGGTGGTGCTGACCCCGGATGAAGTGGTTCGCATCCTCGGTT
TTCTGGAAGGCGAGCATCGTTTGTTCGCCCAGGACTCTAGCTATAGTTCTAGTGGTTGGCTACGTATACT
CCGGAATATTAATAGATCATGGAGATAATTAAAATGATAACCATCTCGCAAATAAATAAGTATTTTACTG
TTTTCGTAACAGTTTTGTAATAAAAAAACCTATAAATATTCCGGATTATTCATACCGTCCCACCATCGGG
CGCGGATCCATGGCTCCTACCTTCCAGACCGCTCTGTTCTTCACCATCATCTCCCTGTCCTTCGCTATGG
CCCCGAACGCAAAGCAAGTCCGCTGGTGTGCTATCAGCGACCTGGAGCAGAAGAAATGCAACGATCTGGT
TGGTAGCTGCAACGTGCCGGACATCACCCTGGTGTGCGTTCTGCGTAGCAGCACCGAAGATTGCATGACC
GCGATCAAGGACGGTCAGGCGGATGCTATGTTCCTGGACAGCGGCGAGGTGTACGAAGCGAGCAAAGATC
CGTACAACCTGAAGCCGATCATCGCTGAACCGTACAGCAGCAACCGTGACCTGCAGAAGTGCCTGAAAGA
GCGTCAGCAGGCGCTGGCTAAGAAAATGATCGGTCACTACATCCCGCAGTGCGATGAGAAAGGCAACTAC
CAACCGCAGCAGTGCCACGGTAGCACCGGTCACTGCTGGTGCGTTAACGCGATGGGTGAAAAGATCAGCG
GTACCAACACCCCGCCGGGTCAGACCCGTGCTACCTGCGAGCGTCACGAACTGCCGAAGTGCCTGAAAGA
ACGTCAGGTGGCGCTGGGTGGCGACGAGAAAGTTCTGGGTCGTTTCGTGCCGCAGTGCGATGAAAAGGGC
AACTACGAGCCGCAGCAGTTCCACGGTAGCACCGGCTACTCCTGGTGTGTTAACGCGATCGGCGAGGAAA
TCGCTGGCACCAAAACCCCGCCGGGCAAGATCCCGGCTACCTGCCAGAAGCACGACCTGGTGACCACCTG
CCACTACGCGGTTGCTATGGTGAAGAAAAGCAGCGCGTTCCAGTTCAACCAGCTGAAGGGCAAACGTAGC
TGCCACAGCGGTGTTAGCAAAACCGACGGCTGGAAGGCGCTGGTGACCGTTCTGGTGGAAAAGAAACTGC
TGAGCTGGGATGGTCCGGCGAAAGAGAGCATCCAGCGTGCTATGAGCAAGTTCTTCAGCGTGAGCTGCAT
TCCGGGTGCTACCCAGACCAACCTGTGCAAGCAGTGCAAAGGCGAGGAAGGCAAGAACTGCAAAAACAGC
CACGACGAACCGTACTACGGTAACTACGGCGCGTTCCGTTGCCTGAAGGAAGACATGGGTGACGTTGCGT
TCCTGCGTAGCACCGCTCTGAGCGACGAGCACAGCGAAGTGTACGAGCTGCTGTGCCCGGATAACACCCG
TAAGCCGCTGAACAAGTACAAAGAGTGCAACCTGGGTACCGTTCCGGCTGGCACCGTGGTTACCCGTAAG
ATCAGCGACAAAACCGAAGACATCAACAACTTCCTGATGGAGGCGCAGAAGCGTCAGTGCAAACTGTTCA
GCAGCGCTCACGGCAAGGACCTGATGTTCGACGATAGCACCCTGCAGCTGGCTCTGCTGAGCAGCGAGGT
TGATGCTTTCCTGTACCTGGGTGTGAAACTGTTCCACGCGATGAAGGCTCTGACCGGCGACGCTCACCTG
CCGAGCAAGAACAAAGTGCGTTGGTGCACCATCAACAAGCTGGAAAAGATGAAATGCGACGATTGGAGCG
CGGTTAGCGGTGGCGCGATCGCTTGCACCGAGGCTAGCTGCCCGAAGGGCTGCGTGAAACAGATCCTGAA
GGGCGAAGCGGACGCTGTTAAGCTGGAAGTGCAGTACATGTACGAGGCGCTGATGTGCGGTCTGCTGCCG
GCTGTTGAGGAATACCACAACAAAGACGATTTCGGTCCGTGCAAGACCCCAGGTAGCCCGTACACCGACT
TCGGCACCCTGCGTGCGGTTGCTCTGGTGAAGAAAAGCAACAAAGACATCAACTGGAACAACATCAAGGG
CAAGAAGAGCTGCCACACCGGTGTGGGCGACATCGCTGGCTGGGTTATCCCGGTGAGCCTGATCCGTCGT
CAGAACGATAACAGCGACATCGATAGCTTCTTCGGCGAGAGCTGCGCGCCGGGCAGCGACACCAAAAGCA
ACCTGTGCAAGCTGTGCATCGGTGACCCGAAGAACAGCGCGGCTAACACCAAATGCAGCCTGAGCGACAA
GGAAGCGTACTACGGTAACCAGGGCGCTTTCCGTTGCCTGGTGGAGAAAGGTGACGTTGCTTTCGTGCCG
CACACCGTGGTTTTCGAAAACACCGATGGCAAGAACCCGGCGGTTTGGGCTAAGAACCTGAAAAGCGAAG
ACTTCGAGCTGCTGTGCCTGGATGGTAGCCGTGCGCCGGTGAGCAACTACAAGAGCTGCAAACTGAGCGG
TATCCCGCCGCCGGCTATCGTTACCCGTGAGGAAAGCATCAGCGACGTGGTTCGTATCGTGGCTAACCAG
CAGAGCCTGTACGGTCGTAAAGGCTTCGAGAAGGATATGTTCCAGCTGTTCAGCAGCAACAAGGGTAACA
ACCTGCTGTTCAACGACAACACCCAGTGCCTGATCACCTTAGATCGTCAGCCGAAAGACATCATGGAAGA
TTACTTCGGCAAGCCGTACTACACCACCGTGTACGGCGCGTCCCGCTCCGCTATGTCCTCCGAACTGATT
TCCGCCTGTACCATTAAACACTGCTCGAATTCTTTGGAAGTTTTGTTTCAAGGTCCAACTGCTGCCGCCG
CTGTGAGCAAGGGCGAGGAGCTGTTCACCGGGGTGGTGCCCATCCTGGTCGAGCTGGACGGCGACGTAAA
CGGCCACAAGTTCAGCGTGTCCGGCGAGGGCGAGGGCGATGCCACCTACGGCAAGCTGACCCTGAAGTTC
ATCTGCACCACCGGCAAGCTGCCCGTGCCCTGGCCCACCCTCGTGACCACCCTGACCTACGGCGTGCAGT
GCTTCAGCCGCTACCCCGACCACATGAAGCAGCACGACTTCTTCAAGTCCGCCATGCCCGAAGGCTACGT
CCAGGAGCGCACCATCTTCTTCAAGGACGACGGCAACTACAAGACCCGCGCCGAGGTGAAGTTCGAGGGC
GACACCCTGGTGAACCGCATCGAGCTGAAGGGCATCGACTTCAAGGAGGACGGCAACATCCTGGGGCACA
AGCTGGAGTACAACTACAACAGCCACAACGTCTATATCATGGCCGACAAGCAGAAGAACGGCATCAAGGT
GAACTTCAAGATCCGCCACAACATCGAGGACGGCAGCGTGCAGCTCGCCGACCACTACCAGCAGAACACC
CCCATCGGCGACGGCCCCGTGCTGCTGCCCGACAACCACTACCTGAGCACCCAGTCCAAGCTGAGCAAAG
ACCCCAACGAGAAGCGCGATCACATGGTCCTGCTGGAGTTCGTGACCGCCGCCGGGATCACTCTCGGCAT
GGACGAGCTGTACAAGTCCGGAGGTGGTCACCATCACCATCACCACCATCACCATCACTAATAGAAGCTT
GTCGAGAAGTACTAGAGGATCATAATCAGCCATACCACATTTGTAGAGGTTTTACTTGCTTTAAAAAACC
TCCCACACCTCCCCCTGAACCTGAAACATAAAATGAATGCAATTGTTGTTGTTAACTTGTTTATTGCAGC
TTATAATGGTTACAAATAAAGCAATAGCATCACAAATTTCACAAATAAAGCATTTTTTTCACTGCATTCT
AGTTGTGGTTTGTCCAAACTCATCAATGTATCTTATCATGTCTGGATCTGATCACTGCTTGAGCCTAGGA
GATCCGAACCAGATAAGTGAAATCTAGTTCCAAACTATTTTGTCATTTTTAATTTTCGTATTAGCTTACG
ACGCTACACCCAGTTCCCATCTATTTTGTCACTCTTCCCTAAATAATCCTTAAAAACTCCATTTCCACCC
CTCCCAGTTCCCAACTATTTTGTCCGCCCACAGCGGGGCATTTTTCTTCCTGTTATGTTTTTAATCAAAC
ATCCTGCCAACTCCATGTGACAAACCGTCATCTTCGGCTACTTTTTCTCTGTCACAGAATGAAAATTTTT
CTGTCATCTCTTCGTTATTAATGTTTGTAATTGACTGAATATCAACGCTTATTTGCAGCCTGAATGGCGA
ATGGG
[124 nt withheld, positions 4276-4399]
C
[91 nt withheld, positions 4401-4491]
A
[49 nt withheld, positions 4493-4541]
CCTTTGACGTTGGAGTCCACGTTCTT
[37 nt withheld, positions 4568-4604]
ACCCTATCTCGGTCTATTCTTTTGATTTATAAGGGATTTTGCCGATTTCGGCCTATTGGTTAAAAAATGA
GCTGATTTAACAAAAATTTAACGCGAATTTTAACAAAATATTAACGCTTACAATTTAGGTGGCACTTTTC
GGGGAAATGTGCGCGGAACCCCTATTTGTTTATTTTTCTAAATACATTCAAATATGTATCCGCTCATGAG
ACAATAACCCTGATAAATGCTTCAATAATATTGAAAAAGGAAGAGTATGAGTATTCAACATTTCCGTGTC
GCCCTTATTCCCTTTTTTGCGGCATTTTGCCTTCCTGTTTTTGCTCACCCAGAAACGCTGGTGAAAGTAA
AAGATGCTGAAGATCAGTTGGGTGCACGAGTGGGTTACATCGAACTGGATCTCAACAGCGGTAAGATCCT
TGAGAGTTTTCGCCCCGAAGAACGTTTTCCAATGATGAGCACTTTTAAAGTTCTGCTATGTGGCGCGGTA
TTATCCCGTATTGACGCCGGGCAAGAGCAACTCGGTCGCCGCATACACTATTCTCAGAATGACTTGGTTG
AGTACTCACCAGTCACAGAAAAGCATCTTACGGATGGCATGACAGTAAGAGAATTATGCAGTGCTGCCAT
AACCATGAGTGATAACACTGCGGCCAACTTACTTCTGACAACGATCGGAGGACCGAAGGAGCTAACCGCT
TTTTTGCACAACATGGGGGATCATGTAACTCGCCTTGATCGTTGGGAACCGGAGCTGAATGAAGCCATAC
CAAACGACGAGCGTGACACCACGATGCCTGTAGCAATGGCAACAACGTTGCGCAAACTATTAACTGGCGA
ACTACTTACTCTAGCTTCCCGGCAACAATTAATAGACTGGATGGAGGCGGATAAAGTTGCAGGACCACTT
CTGCGCTCGGCCCTTCCGGCTGGCTGGTTTATTGCTGATAAATCTGGAGCCGGTGAGCGTGGGTCTCGCG
GTATCATTGCAGCACTGGGGCCAGATGGTAAGCCCTCCCGTATCGTAGTTATCTACACGACGGGGAGTCA
GGCAACTATGGATGAACGAAATAGACAGATCGCTGAGATAGGTGCCTCACTGATTAAGCATTGGTAACTG
TCAGACCAAGTTTACTCATATATACTTTAGATTGATTTAAAACTTCATTTTTAATTTAAAAGGATCTAGG
TGAAGATCCTTTTTGATAATCTCATGACCAAAATCCCTTAACGTGAGTTTTCGTTCCACTGAGCGTCAGA
CCCCGTAGAAAAGATCAAAGGATCTTCTTGAGATCCTTTTTTTCTGCGCGTAATCTGCTGCTTGCAAACA
AAAAAACCACCGCTACCAGCGGTGGTTTGTTTGCCGGATCAAGAGCTACCAACTCTTTTTCCGAAGGTAA
CTGGCTTCAGCAGAGCGCAGATACCAAATACTGTTCTTCTAGTGTAGCCGTAGTTAGGCCACCACTTCAA
GAACTCTGTAGCACCGCCTACATACCTCGCTCTGCTAATCCTGTTACCAGTGGCTGCTGCCAGTGGCGAT
AAGTCGTGTCTTACCGGGTTGGACTCAAGACGATAGTTACCGGATAAGGCGCAGCGGTCGGGCTGAACGG
GGGGTTCGTGCACACAGCCCAGCTTGGAGCGAACGACCTACACCGAACTGAGATACCTACAGCGTGAGCT
ATGAGAAAGCGCCACGCTTCCCGAAGGGAGAAAGGCGGACAGGTATCCGGTAAGCGGCAGGGTCGGAACA
GGAGAGCGCACGAGGGAGCTTCCAGGGGGAAACGCCTGGTATCTTTATAGTCCTGTCGGGTTTCGCCACC
TCTGACTTGAGCGTCGATTTTTGTGATGCTCGTCAGGGGGGCGGAGCCTATGGAAAAACGCCAGCAACGC
GGCCTTTTTACGGTTCCTGGCCTTTTGCTGGCCTTTTGCTCACATGTTCTTTCCTGCGTTATCCCCTGAT
TCTGTGGATAACCGTATTACCGCCTTTGAGTGAGCTGATACCGCTCGCCGCAGCCGAACGACCGAGCGCA
GCGAGTCAGTGAGCGAGGAAGCGGAAGAGCGCCTGATGCGGTATTTTCTCCTTACGCATCTGTGCGGTAT
TTCACACCGCATAGACCAGCCGCGTAACCTGGCAAAATCGGTTACGGTTGAGTAATAAATGGATGCCCTG
CGTAAGCGGGTGTGGGCGGACAATAAAGTCTTAAACTGAACAAAATAGATCTAAACTATGACAATAAAGT
CTTAAACTAGACAGAATAGTTGTAAACTGAAATCAGTCCAGTTATGCTGTGAAAAAGCATACTGGACTTT
TGTTATGGCTAAAGCAAACTCTTCATTTTCTGAAGTGCAAATTGCCCGTCGTATTAAAGAGGGGCGTGGC
CAAGGGCATGGTAAAGACTATATTCGCGGCGTTGTGACAATTTACCGAACAACTCCGCGGCCGGGAAGCC
GATCTCGGCTTGAACGAATTGTTAGGTGGCGGTACTTGGGTCGATATCAAAGTGCATCACTTCTTCCCGT
ATGCCCAACTTTGTATAGAGAGCCACTGCGGGATCGTCACCGTAATCTGCTTGCACGTAGATCACATAAG
CACCAAGCGCGTTGGCCTCATGCTTGAGGAGATTGATGAGCGCGGTGGCAATGCCCTGCCTCCGGTGCTC
GCCGGAGACTGCGAGATCATAGATATAGATCTCACTACGCGGCTGCTCAAACTTGGGCAGAACGTAAGCC
GCGAGAGCGCCAACAACCGCTTCTTGGTCGAAGGCAGCAAGCGCGATGAATGTCTTACTACGGAGCAAGT
TCCCGAGGTAATCGGAGTCCGGCTGATGTTGGGAGTAGGTGGCTACGTCTCCGAACTCACGACCGAAAAG
ATCAAGAGCAGCCCGCATGGATTTGACTTGGTCAGGGCCGAGCCTACATGTGCGAATGATGCCCATACTT
GAGCCACCTAACTTTGTTTTAGGGCGACTGCCCTGCTGCGTAACATCGTTGCTGCTCCATAACATCAAAC
ATCGACCCACGGCGTAACGCGCTTGCTGCTTGGATGCCCGAGGCATAGACTGTACAAAAAAACAGTCATA
ACAAGCCATGAAAACCGCCACTGCGCCGTTACCACCGCTGCGTTCGGTCAAGGTTCTGGACCAGTTGCGT
GAGCGCATACGCTACTTGCATTACAGTTTACGAACCGAACAGGCTTATGTCAACTGGGTTCGTGCCTTCA
TCCGTTTCCACGGTGTGCGTCACCCGGCAACCTTGGGCAGCAGCGAAGTCGAGGCATTTCTGTCCTGGCT
GGCGAACGAGCGCAAGGTTTCGGTCTCCACGCATCGTCAGGCATTGGCGGCCTTGCTGTTCTTCTACGGC
AAGGTGCTGTGCACGGATCTGCCCTGGCTTCAGGAGATC
